>Addgene plasmid #193661 | U6-sgRNA-hcr5 | addgene full sequence | sequence record 422139 | Addgene NGS Result
TAAATGCTTCAATAATATTGAAAAAGGAAGAGTATGAGTATTCAACATTTCCGTGTCGCCCTTATTCCCT
TTTTTGCGGCATTTTGCCTTCCTGTTTTTGCTCACCCAGAAACGCTGGTGAAAGTAAAAGATGCTGAAGA
TCAGTTGGGTGCACGAGTGGGTTACATCGAACTGGATCTCAACAGCGGTAAGATCCTTGAGAGTTTTCGC
CCCGAAGAACGTTTTCCAATGATGAGCACTTTTAAAGTTCTGCTATGTGGCGCGGTATTATCCCGTATTG
ACGCCGGGCAAGAGCAACTCGGTCGCCGCATACACTATTCTCAGAATGACTTGGTTGAGTACTCACCAGT
CACAGAAAAGCATCTTACGGATGGCATGACAGTAAGAGAATTATGCAGTGCTGCCATAACCATGAGTGAT
AACACTGCGGCCAACTTACTTCTGACAACGATCGGAGGACCGAAGGAGCTAACCGCTTTTTTGCACAACA
TGGGGGATCATGTAACTCGCCTTGATCGTTGGGAACCGGAGCTGAATGAAGCCATACCAAACGACGAGCG
TGACACCACGATGCCTGTAGCAATGGCAACAACGTTGCGCAAACTATTAACTGGCGAACTACTTACTCTA
GCTTCCCGGCAACAATTAATAGACTGGATGGAGGCGGATAAAGTTGCAGGACCACTTCTGCGCTCGGCCC
TTCCGGCTGGCTGGTTTATTGCTGATAAATCTGGAGCCGGTGAGCGTGGGTCTCGCGGTATCATTGCAGC
ACTGGGGCCAGATGGTAAGCCCTCCCGTATCGTAGTTATCTACACGACGGGGAGTCAGGCAACTATGGAT
GAACGAAATAGACAGATCGCTGAGATAGGTGCCTCACTGATTAAGCATTGGTAACTGTCAGACCAAGTTT
ACTCATATATACTTTAGATTGATTTAAAACTTCATTTTTAATTTAAAAGGATCTAGGTGAAGATCCTTTT
TGATAATCTCATGACCAAAATCCCTTAACGTGAGTTTTCGTTCCACTGAGCGTCAGACCCCGTAGAAAAG
ATCAAAGGATCTTCTTGAGATCCTTTTTTTCTGCGCGTAATCTGCTGCTTGCAAACAAAAAAACCACCGC
TACCAGCGGTGGTTTGTTTGCCGGATCAAGAGCTACCAACTCTTTTTCCGAAGGTAACTGGCTTCAGCAG
AGCGCAGATACCAAATACTGTTCTTCTAGTGTAGCCGTAGTTAGGCCACCACTTCAAGAACTCTGTAGCA
CCGCCTACATACCTCGCTCTGCTAATCCTGTTACCAGTGGCTGCTGCCAGTGGCGATAAGTCGTGTCTTA
CCGGGTTGGACTCAAGACGATAGTTACCGGATAAGGCGCAGCGGTCGGGCTGAACGGGGGGTTCGTGCAC
ACAGCCCAGCTTGGAGCGAACGACCTACACCGAACTGAGATACCTACAGCGTGAGCTATGAGAAAGCGCC
ACGCTTCCCGAAGGGAGAAAGGCGGACAGGTATCCGGTAAGCGGCAGGGTCGGAACAGGAGAGCGCACGA
GGGAGCTTCCAGGGGGAAACGCCTGGTATCTTTATAGTCCTGTCGGGTTTCGCCACCTCTGACTTGAGCG
TCGATTTTTGTGATGCTCGTCAGGGGGGCGGAGCCTATGGAAAAACGCCAGCAACGCGGCCTTTTTACGG
TTCCTGGCCTTTTGCTGGCCTTTTGCTCACATGTTCTTTCCTGCGTTATCCCCTGATTCTGTGGATAACC
GTATTACCGCCTTTGAGTGAGCTGATACCGCTCGCCGCAGCCGAACGACCGAGCGCAGCGAGTCAGTGAG
CGAGGAAGCGGAAGAGCGCCCAATACGCAAACCGCCTCTCCCCGCGCGTTGGCCGATTCATTAATGCAGC
TGGCACGACAGGTTTCCCGACTGGAAAGCGGGCAGTGAGCGCAACGCAATTAATGTGAGTTAGCTCACTC
ATTAGGCACCCCAGGCTTTACACTTTATGCTTCCGGCTCGTATGTTGTGTGGAATTGTGAGCGGATAACA
ATTTCACACAGGAAACAGCTATGACCATGATTACGAATTCGAGCTCGGTACCCGGGGATCCTCTAGAGAT
TCCAATTCAGTCGACTGGATCCGGTACCAAGGTCGGGCAGGAAGAGGGCCTATTTCCCATGATTCCTTCA
TATTTGCATATACGATACAAGGCTGTTAGAGAGATAATTAGAATTAATTTGACTGTAAACACAAAGATAT
TAGTACAAAATACGTGACGTAGAAAGTAATAATTTCTTGGGTAGTTTGCAGTTTTAAAATTATGTTTTAA
AATGGACTATCATATGCTTACCGTAACTTGAAAGTATTTCGATTTCTTGGCTTTATATATCTTGTGGAAA
GGACGAAACACCGAATTTCTACTAAGTGTAGATCCTTAATCCTCTCCCAGACATAAAATTTCTACTAAGT
GTAGATGTTTAAACACACCGGGTTAATAAATTTCTACTAAGTGTAGATCTAGGACCAGCCTGAGAGAGTT
GAATTTCTACTAAGTGTAGATGGAAAATTCCACTGTAAACTCGTAATTTCTACTAAGTGTAGATCTGACT
GCTCACTAGATGTTGAATATCGCGGCTCGTTGGTCTAGGGGTATGATTCTCGCTTAGGGTGCGAGAGGTC
CCGGGTTCAAATCCCGGACGAGCCCTTTTTTTTAATCGTCGACCTGCAGGCATGCAAGCTTGGCACTGGC
CGTCGTTTTACAACGTCGTGACTGGGAAAACCCTGGCGTTACCCAACTTAATCGCCTTGCAGCACATCCC
CCTTTCGCCAGCTGGCGTAATAGCGAAGAGGCCCGCACCGATCGCCCTTCCCAACAGTTGCGCAGCCTGA
ATGGCGAATGGCGCCTGATGCGGTATTTTCTCCTTACGCATCTGTGCGGTATTTCACACCGCATATGGTG
CACTCTCAGTACAATCTGCTCTGATGCCGCATAGTTAAGCCAGCCCCGACACCCGCCAACACCCGCTGAC
GCGCCCTGACGGGCTTGTCTGCTCCCGGCATCCGCTTACAGACAAGCTGTGACCGTCTCCGGGAGCTGCA
TGTGTCAGAGGTTTTCACCGTCATCACCGAAACGCGCGAGACGAAAGGGCCTCGTGATACGCCTATTTTT
ATAGGTTAATGTCATGATAATAATGGTTTCTTAGACGTCAGGTGGCACTTTTCGGGGAAATGTGCGCGGA
ACCCCTATTTGTTTATTTTTCTAAATACATTCAAATATGTATCCGCTCATGAGACAATAACCCTGA
Features (pLannotate 1.2.2; 14 found; start..end, strand, type, name):
     34..894     +  CDS            AmpR: β-lactamase; bla; confers resistance to ampicillin, carbenicillin, and related antibiotics
   1065..1653    +  rep_origin     ori: high-copy-number ColE1/pMB1/pBR322/pUC origin of replication
   1836..1928    +  CDS            lacI (fragment): lac repressor; lacI; The lac repressor binds to the lac operator to inhibit transcription in E. coli. This inhibition can be relieved by adding lactose or isopropyl-β-D-thiogalactopyranoside (IPTG).
   1941..1962    +  protein_bind   CAP binding site: CAP binding activates transcription in the presence of cAMP. E. coli catabolite activator protein
   1977..2007    +  promoter       lac promoter: promoter for the E. coli lac operon
   2015..2031    +  protein_bind   lac operator: The lac repressor binds to the lac operator to inhibit transcription in E. coli. This inhibition can be relieved by adding lactose or isopropyl-β-D-thiogalactopyranoside (IPTG). lac repressor encoded by lacI
   2065..2098    +  misc_feature   MCS (fragment): pUC18/19 multiple cloning site
   2144..2384    +  promoter       U6 promoter: RNA polymerase III promoter for human U6 snRNA
   2613..2684    +  ncRNA          tRNA: Accession: RF00005 - tRNA
   2698..2721    +  misc_feature   MCS (fragment): pUC18/19 multiple cloning site
   2724..2878    +  CDS            lacZα (fragment): LacZα fragment of β-galactosidase; lacZ fragment
   2884..2983    -  misc_feature   bom (fragment): basis of mobility region from pBR322
   3085..3120    -  CDS            rop (fragment): Rop protein, which maintains plasmids at low copy number; rop
   3215..33      +  promoter       AmpR promoter (across the origin): bla
