[The description below was written by a language model from this plasmid's Addgene catalogue record and pLannotate feature annotations shown in this document.]
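Description:
U6-sgRNA-hcr5 is a small (about 3.3 kb) mammalian expression plasmid that delivers a multiplexed guide RNA array for LbCas12a. The catalogue lists the backbone as pBR322, and the feature table shows a high-copy ColE1/pMB1-type origin together with short remnants of the pBR322 bom and rop regions. It also shows pUC-style cloning-vector elements: a CAP binding site, lac promoter and operator, fragments of the pUC18/19 multiple cloning site, and partial lacZα and lacI sequences. These lac elements flank the insert and appear to be leftovers of the cloning vector rather than functional parts of the payload. Propagation in E. coli is selected with ampicillin through the β-lactamase gene and its own promoter. No mammalian selection marker, reporter or Cas protein is annotated, so the nuclease or base editor must be supplied from a separate construct.

The payload is a single RNA polymerase III transcription unit. A human U6 promoter drives a synthetic tandem pre-sgRNA array carrying five spacers, directed against DNMT3B, KLF4, TET1, PRR5L and CFTR, and a tRNA element is annotated at the 3′ end of the array. Cas12a can process its own precursor crRNA transcripts by cleaving at the direct repeats, so one transcript can yield several mature guides. A terminal tRNA is generally recognised and cleaved by endogenous tRNA-processing enzymes, which would help define the 3′ end of the last guide, although the record does not state its intended role. The individual repeats and spacers are not annotated in the feature table. According to the associated publication, the plasmid was used for multiplexed cytosine and adenine base editing with Cas12a-variant base editors, allowing simultaneous targeting of five loci in mammalian cells.
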