Addgene plasmid #193661: U6-sgRNA-hcr5
Purpose: Expression of tandem pre-sgRNA array hcr5 for LbCas12a
Depositing lab: Liangxue Lai. Depositing organization: Guangzhou Institute of Biomedicine and Health (GIBH), Chinese Academy of Sciences. Publication: Multiplexed base editing through Cas12a variant-mediated cytosine and adenine base editors. Chen F, Lian M, Ma B, Gou S, Luo X, Yang K, Shi H, Xie J, Ge W, Ouyang Z, Lai C, Li N, Zhang Q, Jin Q, Liang Y, Chen T, Wang J, Zhao X, Li L, Yu M, Ye Y, Wang K, Wu H, Lai L. Commun Biol. 2022 Nov 2;5(1):1163. doi: 10.1038/s42003-022-04152-8. PubMed 36323848.
Backbone
  Vector backbone: pBR322
  Vector type: Mammalian Expression
Growth in bacteria
  Bacterial resistance: Ampicillin, 100 μg/mL
  Growth temperature: 37°C
  Growth strain: DH5alpha
  Copy number: High Copy
Gene/Insert
  Gene/Insert name: U6-DNMT3B-sgRNA-KLF4-sgRNA-TET1-sgRNA-PRR5L-sgRNA-CFTR-sgRNA-tRNA
  gRNA/shRNA sequence: CCTTAATCCTCTCCCAGACATAA; GTTTAAACACACCGGGTTAATA; CTAGGACCAGCCTGAGAGAGTTG; GGAAAATTCCACTGTAAACTCGT; CTGACTGCTCACTAGATGTTGAA
  Species: Synthetic
  Promoter: U6
  Cloning method: Unknown
  Sequencing primers: 5′ M13 rev
Terms and licenses: Academic/Nonprofit Terms; Industry Terms: Not Available to Industry
How to cite: U6-sgRNA-hcr5 was a gift from Liangxue Lai (Addgene plasmid # 193661 ; http://n2t.net/addgene:193661 ; RRID:Addgene_193661)
